LOCUS       Exported 7372 bp ds-DNA circular SYN 13-MAY-2021
DEFINITION  CRISPR donor plasmid to tag human transcription factor ZNF215 with
            GFP.
ACCESSION   .
VERSION     .
KEYWORDS    pZNF215-donor
SOURCE      synthetic DNA construct
  ORGANISM  synthetic DNA construct
REFERENCE   1 (bases 1 to 7372)
  TITLE     White lab ENCODE plasmids to tag human transcription factors with
            GFP
REFERENCE   2 (bases 1 to 7372)
  AUTHORS   .
  TITLE     Direct Submission
  JOURNAL   Exported May 13, 2021 from SnapGene Server 1.1.58
            http://www.snapgene.com
FEATURES             Location/Qualifiers
     source          1..7372
                     /organism="synthetic DNA construct"
                     /mol_type="other DNA"
     primer_bind     complement(34..50)
                     /label=M13 rev
                     /note="common sequencing primer, one of multiple similar
                     variants"
     primer_bind     complement(34..50)
                     /label=M13 Reverse
                     /note="In lacZ gene. Also called M13-rev"
     primer_bind     complement(47..69)
                     /label=M13/pUC Reverse
                     /note="In lacZ gene"
     protein_bind    58..74
                     /label=lac operator
                     /bound_moiety="lac repressor encoded by lacI"
                     /note="The lac repressor binds to the lac operator to
                     inhibit transcription in E. coli. This inhibition can be
                     relieved by adding lactose or
                     isopropyl-beta-D-thiogalactopyranoside (IPTG)."
     promoter        complement(82..112)
                     /label=lac promoter
                     /note="promoter for the E. coli lac operon"
     protein_bind    127..148
                     /label=CAP binding site
                     /bound_moiety="E. coli catabolite activator protein"
                     /note="CAP binding activates transcription in the presence
                     of cAMP."
     primer_bind     complement(265..282)
                     /label=L4440
                     /note="L4440 vector, forward primer"
     rep_origin      complement(436..1024)
                     /direction=LEFT
                     /label=ori
                     /note="high-copy-number ColE1/pMB1/pBR322/pUC origin of
                     replication"
     primer_bind     complement(516..535)
                     /label=pBR322ori-F
                     /note="pBR322 origin, forward primer"
     CDS             complement(1195..2055)
                     /codon_start=1
                     /gene="bla"
                     /product="beta-lactamase"
                     /label=AmpR
                     /note="confers resistance to ampicillin, carbenicillin, and
                     related antibiotics"
                     /translation="MSIQHFRVALIPFFAAFCLPVFAHPETLVKVKDAEDQLGARVGYI
                     ELDLNSGKILESFRPEERFPMMSTFKVLLCGAVLSRIDAGQEQLGRRIHYSQNDLVEYS
                     PVTEKHLTDGMTVRELCSAAITMSDNTAANLLLTTIGGPKELTAFLHNMGDHVTRLDRW
                     EPELNEAIPNDERDTTMPVAMATTLRKLLTGELLTLASRQQLIDWMEADKVAGPLLRSA
                     LPAGWFIADKSGAGERGSRGIIAALGPDGKPSRIVVIYTTGSQATMDERNRQIAEIGAS
                     LIKHW"
     primer_bind     1818..1837
                     /label=Amp-R
                     /note="Ampicillin resistance gene, reverse primer"
     promoter        complement(2056..2160)
                     /gene="bla"
                     /label=AmpR promoter
     primer_bind     2228..2246
                     /label=pBRforEco
                     /note="pBR322 vectors, upsteam of EcoRI site, forward
                     primer"
     primer_bind     complement(2284..2306)
                     /label=pGEX 3'
                     /note="pGEX vectors, reverse primer"
     primer_bind     2406..2425
                     /label=pRS-marker
                     /note="pRS vectors, use to sequence yeast selectable
                     marker"
     primer_bind     2619..2641
                     /label=M13/pUC Forward
                     /note="In lacZ gene"
     primer_bind     2633..2650
                     /label=M13 Forward
                     /note="In lacZ gene. Also called M13-F20 or M13 (-21)
                     Forward"
     primer_bind     2634..2650
                     /label=M13 fwd
                     /note="common sequencing primer, one of multiple similar
                     variants"
     CDS             3883..3903
                     /codon_start=1
                     /product="tobacco etch virus (TEV) protease recognition and
                     cleavage site"
                     /label=TEV site
                     /translation="ENLYFQG"
     CDS             3916..3960
                     /codon_start=1
                     /product="affinity and epitope tag derived from pancreatic
                     ribonuclease A"
                     /label=S-Tag
                     /translation="KETAAAKFERQHMDS"
     CDS             4000..4023
                     /codon_start=1
                     /product="recognition and cleavage site for human
                     rhinovirus 3C and PreScission proteases"
                     /label=HRV 3C site
                     /translation="LEVLFQGP"
     CDS             4051..4770
                     /codon_start=1
                     /product="the original enhanced GFP (Yang et al., 1996)"
                     /label=EGFP
                     /note="mammalian codon-optimized"
                     /translation="MVSKGEELFTGVVPILVELDGDVNGHKFSVSGEGEGDATYGKLTL
                     KFICTTGKLPVPWPTLVTTLTYGVQCFSRYPDHMKQHDFFKSAMPEGYVQERTIFFKDD
                     GNYKTRAEVKFEGDTLVNRIELKGIDFKEDGNILGHKLEYNYNSHNVYIMADKQKNGIK
                     VNFKIRHNIEDGSVQLADHYQQNTPIGDGPVLLPDNHYLSTQSALSKDPNEKRDHMVLK
                     EFVTAAGITLGMDELYK"
     primer_bind     complement(4096..4117)
                     /label=EGFP-N
                     /note="EGFP, reverse primer"
     primer_bind     complement(4357..4376)
                     /label=EXFP-R
                     /note="For distinguishing EGFP variants, reverse primer"
     misc_feature    4808..5393
                     /label=IRES2
                     /note="internal ribosome entry site (IRES) of the
                     encephalomyocarditis virus (EMCV)"
     primer_bind     complement(4974..4991)
                     /label=IRES reverse
                     /note="IRES internal ribosome entry site, reverse primer.
                     Also called pCDH-rev"
     primer_bind     5201..5220
                     /label=IRES-F
                     /note="IRES internal ribosome entry site, forward primer"
     CDS             5475..6278
                     /codon_start=1
                     /gene="aph(3')-II (or nptII)"
                     /product="aminoglycoside phosphotransferase from Tn5"
                     /label=NeoR/KanR
                     /note="confers resistance to neomycin, kanamycin, and G418
                     (Geneticin(R))"
                     /translation="MGSAIEQDGLHAGSPAAWVERLFGYDWAQQTIGCSDAAVFRLSAQ
                     GRPVLFVKTDLSGALNELQDEAARLSWLATTGVPCAAVLDVVTEAGRDWLLLGEVPGQD
                     LLSSHLAPAEKVSIMADAMRRLHTLDPATCPFDHQAKHRIERARTRMEAGLVDQDDLDE
                     EHQGLAPAELFARLKARMPDGEDLVVTHGDACLPNIMVENGRFSGFIDCGRLGVADRYQ
                     DIALATRDIAEELGGEWADRFLVLYGIAAPDSQRIAFYRLLDEFF"
     primer_bind     complement(5538..5557)
                     /label=Neo-R
                     /note="Neomycin resistance gene, reverse primer"
     primer_bind     6148..6167
                     /label=Neo-F
                     /note="Neomycin resistance gene, forward primer"
ORIGIN
        1 gacctgcagg catgcaagct tggcgtaatc atggtcatag ctgtttcctg tgtgaaattg
       61 ttatccgctc acaattccac acaacatacg agccggaagc ataaagtgta aagcctgggg
      121 tgcctaatga gtgagctaac tcacattaat tgcgttgcgc tcactgcccg ctttccagtc
      181 gggaaacctg tcgtgccagc tgcattaatg aatcggccaa cgcgcgggga gaggcggttt
      241 gcgtattggg cgctcttccg cttcctcgct cactgactcg ctgcgctcgg tcgttcggct
      301 gcggcgagcg gtatcagctc actcaaaggc ggtaatacgg ttatccacag aatcagggga
      361 taacgcagga aagaacatgt gagcaaaagg ccagcaaaag gccaggaacc gtaaaaaggc
      421 cgcgttgctg gcgtttttcc ataggctccg cccccctgac gagcatcaca aaaatcgacg
      481 ctcaagtcag aggtggcgaa acccgacagg actataaaga taccaggcgt ttccccctgg
      541 aagctccctc gtgcgctctc ctgttccgac cctgccgctt accggatacc tgtccgcctt
      601 tctcccttcg ggaagcgtgg cgctttctca tagctcacgc tgtaggtatc tcagttcggt
      661 gtaggtcgtt cgctccaagc tgggctgtgt gcacgaaccc cccgttcagc ccgaccgctg
      721 cgccttatcc ggtaactatc gtcttgagtc caacccggta agacacgact tatcgccact
      781 ggcagcagcc actggtaaca ggattagcag agcgaggtat gtaggcggtg ctacagagtt
      841 cttgaagtgg tggcctaact acggctacac tagaaggaca gtatttggta tctgcgctct
      901 gctgaagcca gttaccttcg gaaaaagagt tggtagctct tgatccggca aacaaaccac
      961 cgctggtagc ggtggttttt ttgtttgcaa gcagcagatt acgcgcagaa aaaaaggatc
     1021 tcaagaagat cctttgatct tttctacggg gtctgacgct cagtggaacg aaaactcacg
     1081 ttaagggatt ttggtcatga gattatcaaa aaggatcttc acctagatcc ttttaaatta
     1141 aaaatgaagt tttaaatcaa tctaaagtat atatgagtaa acttggtctg acagttacca
     1201 atgcttaatc agtgaggcac ctatctcagc gatctgtcta tttcgttcat ccatagttgc
     1261 ctgactcccc gtcgtgtaga taactacgat acgggagggc ttaccatctg gccccagtgc
     1321 tgcaatgata ccgcgagacc cacgctcacc ggctccagat ttatcagcaa taaaccagcc
     1381 agccggaagg gccgagcgca gaagtggtcc tgcaacttta tccgcctcca tccagtctat
     1441 taattgttgc cgggaagcta gagtaagtag ttcgccagtt aatagtttgc gcaacgttgt
     1501 tgccattgct acaggcatcg tggtgtcacg ctcgtcgttt ggtatggctt cattcagctc
     1561 cggttcccaa cgatcaaggc gagttacatg atcccccatg ttgtgcaaaa aagcggttag
     1621 ctccttcggt cctccgatcg ttgtcagaag taagttggcc gcagtgttat cactcatggt
     1681 tatggcagca ctgcataatt ctcttactgt catgccatcc gtaagatgct tttctgtgac
     1741 tggtgagtac tcaaccaagt cattctgaga atagtgtatg cggcgaccga gttgctcttg
     1801 cccggcgtca atacgggata ataccgcgcc acatagcaga actttaaaag tgctcatcat
     1861 tggaaaacgt tcttcggggc gaaaactctc aaggatctta ccgctgttga gatccagttc
     1921 gatgtaaccc actcgtgcac ccaactgatc ttcagcatct tttactttca ccagcgtttc
     1981 tgggtgagca aaaacaggaa ggcaaaatgc cgcaaaaaag ggaataaggg cgacacggaa
     2041 atgttgaata ctcatactct tcctttttca atattattga agcatttatc agggttattg
     2101 tctcatgagc ggatacatat ttgaatgtat ttagaaaaat aaacaaatag gggttccgcg
     2161 cacatttccc cgaaaagtgc cacctgacgt ctaagaaacc attattatca tgacattaac
     2221 ctataaaaat aggcgtatca cgaggccctt tcgtctcgcg cgtttcggtg atgacggtga
     2281 aaacctctga cacatgcagc tcccggagac ggtcacagct tgtctgtaag cggatgccgg
     2341 gagcagacaa gcccgtcagg gcgcgtcagc gggtgttggc gggtgtcggg gctggcttaa
     2401 ctatgcggca tcagagcaga ttgtactgag agtgcaccat atgcggtgtg aaataccgca
     2461 cagatgcgta aggagaaaat accgcatcag gcgccattcg ccattcaggc tgcgcaactg
     2521 ttgggaaggg cgatcggtgc gggcctcttc gctattacgc cagctggcga aagggggatg
     2581 tgctgcaagg cgattaagtt gggtaacgcc agggttttcc cagtcacgac gttgtaaaac
     2641 gacggccagt gaattcgagc tcggtaccct gctagaagaa ggaatattag gcagagactt
     2701 catacactag ttacgaacca gtgataactt gaattatgat atgatatgcc acccgcatcc
     2761 ttgttcatgt aaagatattt tactcgagcc ctataccgtt tttttagtat tccagaatag
     2821 ctctcctatt ttatttacta acctcctttt aacatttttg taccatttat ttcttttata
     2881 agtatttttt tctaaccttg cctcacattt ccattctgta tttaagaccc gtggtatatg
     2941 catatacctt atacagttca gcctccattt cctattgaag cagtttccct tctagttcat
     3001 ggcatttttt atttctcttt agacatgaag agtatttctg gagaagaatc atcccatgga
     3061 gtgattatga caaggcttac cgaaagtgga cacccttctt cagatgcctg gaaaggtgag
     3121 aattggttat ataggaacca gaaaaaatgg gacataaatt tgccacaaga ggctttcatt
     3181 cctgagacaa tttacactga ggaggaagat tttgaatgta gtgaaaataa gaaaagcttt
     3241 gatattaatt cagttagctc aatttgtgct atacaagtgg gaattccttc aagaaagggg
     3301 tctccaaaat gtgataagtt taaaacttac ttcaaattta atttagactc agtaggtaag
     3361 caacattcag aatatgaata tgggaatgac ttgagtttga gtacagatat tcgacaccaa
     3421 aaaagtcata ctacaatgaa ttcctatgaa tgttatcaat gtgggaaagc cttctgccga
     3481 agttcatccc ttattcgaca tcagatcatt cacacaggag agaaacccta taaatgcagt
     3541 gaatgtggga gattcttcaa ccgacgtaca aaccttacta agcatcaaaa acttcatgct
     3601 gaagcaaagg cctgcacaag caataaatgt ggaaaggcct tcagtaaaag tgaagacagt
     3661 aataatccaa cactccattt tggaaacaat ttctatcaat gtgttaactg tggaaaatcc
     3721 ttcaaccgga gctcctctct tattcgacac caaatgattc acacgggaga gaaaccattc
     3781 aaatgtaagg aatgtagtaa agccttcaac aggagttcaa accttgttaa acatcaaaaa
     3841 ctgcatactc gagataagtc cgggattcca actactgcaa gcgagaatct ttattttcag
     3901 ggcgccgcca aattcaaaga aaccgctgct gctaaattcg aacgccagca catggacagc
     3961 ggaggtggag gttcgagcgg tccctcgggt tcgtcgagcc tggaagttct gttccagggg
     4021 cccctgtcgt cgagcggtcc ctcgggttcg atggtgagca aaggcgagga gctgttcacc
     4081 ggggtggtgc ccatcctggt cgagctggac ggcgacgtaa acggccacaa gttcagcgtg
     4141 tccggcgagg gcgagggcga tgccacctac ggcaagctga ccctgaagtt catctgcacc
     4201 accggcaagc tgcccgtgcc ctggcccacc ctcgtgacca ccctgaccta cggcgtgcag
     4261 tgcttcagcc gctaccccga ccacatgaag cagcacgact tcttcaagtc cgccatgccc
     4321 gaaggctacg tccaggagcg caccatcttc ttcaaggacg acggcaacta caagacccgc
     4381 gccgaggtga agttcgaggg cgacaccctg gtgaaccgca tcgagctgaa gggcatcgac
     4441 ttcaaggagg acggcaacat cctggggcac aagctggagt acaactacaa cagccacaac
     4501 gtctatatca tggccgacaa gcagaagaac ggcatcaagg tgaacttcaa gatccgccac
     4561 aacatcgagg acggcagcgt gcagctcgcc gaccactacc agcagaacac ccccatcggc
     4621 gacggccccg tgctgctgcc cgacaaccac tacctgagca cccagtccgc cctgagcaaa
     4681 gaccccaacg agaagcgcga tcacatggtc cttaaggagt tcgtgaccgc cgccgggatc
     4741 actctcggca tggacgagct gtacaagtaa tgatctagag tcgagttaat taagaattcc
     4801 gccccccccc ctctccctcc ccccccctaa cgttactggc cgaagccgct tggaataagg
     4861 ccggtgtgcg tttgtctata tgttattttc caccatattg ccgtcttttg gcaatgtgag
     4921 ggcccggaaa cctggccctg tcttcttgac gagcattcct aggggtcttt cccctctcgc
     4981 caaaggaatg cagggtctgt tgaatgtcgt gaaggaagca gttcctctgg aagcttcttg
     5041 aagacaaaca acgtctgtag cgaccctttg caggcagcgg aaccccccac ctggcgacag
     5101 gtgcctctgc ggccaaaagc cacgtgtata agatacacct gcaaaggcgg cacaacccca
     5161 gtgccacgtt gtgagttgga tagttgtgga aagagtcaaa tggctctcct caagcgtatt
     5221 caacaagggg ctgaaggatg cccagaaggt accccattgt atgggatctg atctggggcc
     5281 tcggtgcaca tgctttacat gtgtttagtc gaggttaaaa aaacgtctag gccccccgaa
     5341 ccacggggac gtggttttcc tttgaaaaac acgatgataa tatggccaca acctgttaca
     5401 ttgcacaaga taaaaatata tcatcacgaa cagtaaaact gtctgcttac ataaacagta
     5461 atacaagggg tgttatggga tcggccattg aacaagatgg attgcacgca ggttctccgg
     5521 ccgcttgggt ggagaggcta ttcggctatg actgggcaca acagacaatc ggctgctctg
     5581 atgccgccgt gttccggctg tcagcgcagg ggcgcccggt tctttttgtc aagaccgacc
     5641 tgtccggtgc cctgaatgaa ctgcaggacg aggcagcgcg gctatcgtgg ctggccacga
     5701 cgggcgttcc ttgcgcagct gtgctcgacg ttgtcactga agcgggaagg gactggctgc
     5761 tattgggcga agtgccgggg caggatctcc tgtcatctca ccttgctcct gccgagaaag
     5821 tatccatcat ggctgatgca atgcggcggc tgcatacgct tgatccggct acctgcccat
     5881 tcgaccacca agcgaaacat cgcatcgagc gagcacgtac tcggatggaa gccggtcttg
     5941 tcgatcagga tgatctggac gaagagcatc aggggctcgc gccagccgaa ctgttcgcca
     6001 ggctcaaggc gcgcatgccc gacggcgagg atctcgtcgt gacccatggc gatgcctgct
     6061 tgccgaatat catggtggaa aatggccgct tttctggatt catcgactgt ggccggctgg
     6121 gtgtggcgga ccgctatcag gacatagcgt tggctacccg tgatattgct gaagagcttg
     6181 gcggcgaatg ggctgaccgc ttcctcgtgc tttacggtat cgccgctccc gattcgcagc
     6241 gcatcgcctt ctatcgcctt cttgacgagt tcttctgagt caaaaagaaa aaatgaaaga
     6301 ttaccttcag tcagaatgca gaactcattt aacatcatga atttatgctg gataaaatct
     6361 catgaatata atgtaagaaa acatttgtca gatttttctt taaatgatat cacagaatta
     6421 atgttggata gaaatatcat tggatagaaa tctgtttgaa ggaattttcc tggttttcag
     6481 atgaagccat aaggctttgg agttaaacca cagtatcacc atacaagtat ttgtttatca
     6541 ttattttgat atccattacc ctcacctctc cctagttcat aaataggtct atagcatact
     6601 aatatccacc tgatttattg acgaagtaga cattaggcaa agccaaacaa tactcttgga
     6661 gttgatattt aataaaactc agccctttta agaaggtcac aagaaatcat tagctcatgc
     6721 gaatataaga gaatacttct aaggacagaa atctctgaat caatggctaa gacaacagta
     6781 acagccattt actccactcc tgacaatacc ctttgttgtc ttgctgttga atggagacta
     6841 gagttgggaa agggttatca actgcaatgg gagaagtatg tattgctgtt aatctatatg
     6901 tattcttaaa atctgcattt gtttatagca ggtccttgaa aaatgttttt gttttgttat
     6961 aatgttataa ttgttatgat gttgatgaga aaaatatcga ttcccagcca gggacactgt
     7021 gtggagttcg cacactctcc ctatgtctcc gggtgctcca gtttcaaacc ccaaagatgt
     7081 atacattagg ttaattgaca tatctaaatt atctcagtct gagtttgtga ggaagtgtgc
     7141 cctgcagtgg aatggctcct aatcagggtt tgttcccacc attgccctga gctgctagga
     7201 tgcgctctgt ccacccatgg ccctgtactg gaataacagg gtaaataatt atcttatctg
     7261 tttttattaa tccgtcttaa atgtgtatat agctcagatt tattttaatg tctgatattg
     7321 gaagcgtttg gggtctttag aagtttgatg atgttgtgac cagacatttg cc
//
