LOCUS       Exported 7372 bp ds-DNA circular SYN 13-MAY-2021
DEFINITION  CRISPR donor plasmid to tag human transcription factor ZNF215 with
            GFP.
ACCESSION   .
VERSION     .
KEYWORDS    pZNF215-donor
SOURCE      synthetic DNA construct
  ORGANISM  synthetic DNA construct
REFERENCE   1 (bases 1 to 7372)
  TITLE     White lab ENCODE plasmids to tag human transcription factors with
            GFP
REFERENCE   2 (bases 1 to 7372)
  AUTHORS   .
  TITLE     Direct Submission
  JOURNAL   Exported May 13, 2021 from SnapGene Server 1.1.58
            http://www.snapgene.com
FEATURES             Location/Qualifiers
     source          1..7372
                     /organism="synthetic DNA construct"
                     /mol_type="other DNA"
     primer_bind     complement(34..50)
                     /label=M13 rev
                     /note="common sequencing primer, one of multiple similar
                     variants"
     primer_bind     complement(34..50)
                     /label=M13 Reverse
                     /note="In lacZ gene. Also called M13-rev"
     primer_bind     complement(47..69)
                     /label=M13/pUC Reverse
                     /note="In lacZ gene"
     protein_bind    58..74
                     /label=lac operator
                     /bound_moiety="lac repressor encoded by lacI"
                     /note="The lac repressor binds to the lac operator to
                     inhibit transcription in E. coli. This inhibition can be
                     relieved by adding lactose or
                     isopropyl-beta-D-thiogalactopyranoside (IPTG)."
     promoter        complement(82..112)
                     /label=lac promoter
                     /note="promoter for the E. coli lac operon"
     protein_bind    127..148
                     /label=CAP binding site
                     /bound_moiety="E. coli catabolite activator protein"
                     /note="CAP binding activates transcription in the presence
                     of cAMP."
     primer_bind     complement(265..282)
                     /label=L4440
                     /note="L4440 vector, forward primer"
     rep_origin      complement(436..1024)
                     /direction=LEFT
                     /label=ori
                     /note="high-copy-number ColE1/pMB1/pBR322/pUC origin of
                     replication"
     primer_bind     complement(516..535)
                     /label=pBR322ori-F
                     /note="pBR322 origin, forward primer"
     CDS             complement(1195..2055)
                     /codon_start=1
                     /gene="bla"
                     /product="beta-lactamase"
                     /label=AmpR
                     /note="confers resistance to ampicillin, carbenicillin, and
                     related antibiotics"
                     /translation="MSIQHFRVALIPFFAAFCLPVFAHPETLVKVKDAEDQLGARVGYI
                     ELDLNSGKILESFRPEERFPMMSTFKVLLCGAVLSRIDAGQEQLGRRIHYSQNDLVEYS
                     PVTEKHLTDGMTVRELCSAAITMSDNTAANLLLTTIGGPKELTAFLHNMGDHVTRLDRW
                     EPELNEAIPNDERDTTMPVAMATTLRKLLTGELLTLASRQQLIDWMEADKVAGPLLRSA
                     LPAGWFIADKSGAGERGSRGIIAALGPDGKPSRIVVIYTTGSQATMDERNRQIAEIGAS
                     LIKHW"
     primer_bind     1818..1837
                     /label=Amp-R
                     /note="Ampicillin resistance gene, reverse primer"
     promoter        complement(2056..2160)
                     /gene="bla"
                     /label=AmpR promoter
     primer_bind     2228..2246
                     /label=pBRforEco
                     /note="pBR322 vectors, upsteam of EcoRI site, forward
                     primer"
     primer_bind     complement(2284..2306)
                     /label=pGEX 3'
                     /note="pGEX vectors, reverse primer"
     primer_bind     2406..2425
                     /label=pRS-marker
                     /note="pRS vectors, use to sequence yeast selectable
                     marker"
     primer_bind     2619..2641
                     /label=M13/pUC Forward
                     /note="In lacZ gene"
     primer_bind     2633..2650
                     /label=M13 Forward
                     /note="In lacZ gene. Also called M13-F20 or M13 (-21)
                     Forward"
     primer_bind     2634..2650
                     /label=M13 fwd
                     /note="common sequencing primer, one of multiple similar
                     variants"
     CDS             3883..3903
                     /codon_start=1
                     /product="tobacco etch virus (TEV) protease recognition and
                     cleavage site"
                     /label=TEV site
                     /translation="ENLYFQG"
     CDS             3916..3960
                     /codon_start=1
                     /product="affinity and epitope tag derived from pancreatic
                     ribonuclease A"
                     /label=S-Tag
                     /translation="KETAAAKFERQHMDS"
     CDS             4000..4023
                     /codon_start=1
                     /product="recognition and cleavage site for human
                     rhinovirus 3C and PreScission proteases"
                     /label=HRV 3C site
                     /translation="LEVLFQGP"
     CDS             4051..4770
                     /codon_start=1
                     /product="the original enhanced GFP (Yang et al., 1996)"
                     /label=EGFP
                     /note="mammalian codon-optimized"
                     /translation="MVSKGEELFTGVVPILVELDGDVNGHKFSVSGEGEGDATYGKLTL
                     KFICTTGKLPVPWPTLVTTLTYGVQCFSRYPDHMKQHDFFKSAMPEGYVQERTIFFKDD
                     GNYKTRAEVKFEGDTLVNRIELKGIDFKEDGNILGHKLEYNYNSHNVYIMADKQKNGIK
                     VNFKIRHNIEDGSVQLADHYQQNTPIGDGPVLLPDNHYLSTQSALSKDPNEKRDHMVLK
                     EFVTAAGITLGMDELYK"
     primer_bind     complement(4096..4117)
                     /label=EGFP-N
                     /note="EGFP, reverse primer"
     primer_bind     complement(4357..4376)
                     /label=EXFP-R
                     /note="For distinguishing EGFP variants, reverse primer"
     misc_feature    4808..5393
                     /label=IRES2
                     /note="internal ribosome entry site (IRES) of the
                     encephalomyocarditis virus (EMCV)"
     primer_bind     complement(4974..4991)
                     /label=IRES reverse
                     /note="IRES internal ribosome entry site, reverse primer.
                     Also called pCDH-rev"
     primer_bind     5201..5220
                     /label=IRES-F
                     /note="IRES internal ribosome entry site, forward primer"
     CDS             5475..6278
                     /codon_start=1
                     /gene="aph(3')-II (or nptII)"
                     /product="aminoglycoside phosphotransferase from Tn5"
                     /label=NeoR/KanR
                     /note="confers resistance to neomycin, kanamycin, and G418
                     (Geneticin(R))"
                     /translation="MGSAIEQDGLHAGSPAAWVERLFGYDWAQQTIGCSDAAVFRLSAQ
                     GRPVLFVKTDLSGALNELQDEAARLSWLATTGVPCAAVLDVVTEAGRDWLLLGEVPGQD
                     LLSSHLAPAEKVSIMADAMRRLHTLDPATCPFDHQAKHRIERARTRMEAGLVDQDDLDE
                     EHQGLAPAELFARLKARMPDGEDLVVTHGDACLPNIMVENGRFSGFIDCGRLGVADRYQ
                     DIALATRDIAEELGGEWADRFLVLYGIAAPDSQRIAFYRLLDEFF"
     primer_bind     complement(5538..5557)
                     /label=Neo-R
                     /note="Neomycin resistance gene, reverse primer"
     primer_bind     6148..6167
                     /label=Neo-F
                     /note="Neomycin resistance gene, forward primer"
ORIGIN
        1 gacctgcagg catgcaagct tggcgtaatc atggtcatag ctgtttcctg tgtgaaattg
       61 ttatccgctc acaattccac acaacatacg agccggaagc ataaagtgta aagcctgggg
      121 tgcctaatga gtgagctaac tcacattaat tgcgttgcgc tcactgcccg ctttccagtc
      181 gggaaacctg tcgtgccagc tgcattaatg aatcggccaa cgcgcgggga gaggcggttt
      241 gcgtattggg cgctcttccg cttcctcgct cactgactcg ctgcgctcgg tcgttcggct
      301 gcggcgagcg gtatcagctc actcaaaggc ggtaatacgg ttatccacag aatcagggga
      361 taacgcagga aagaacatgt gagcaaaagg ccagcaaaag gccaggaacc gtaaaaaggc
      421 cgcgttgctg gcgtttttcc ataggctccg cccccctgac gagcatcaca aaaatcgacg
      481 ctcaagtcag aggtggcgaa acccgacagg actataaaga taccaggcgt ttccccctgg
      541 aagctccctc gtgcgctctc ctgttccgac cctgccgctt accggatacc tgtccgcctt
      601 tctcccttcg ggaagcgtgg cgctttctca tagctcacgc tgtaggtatc tcagttcggt
      661 gtaggtcgtt cgctccaagc tgggctgtgt gcacgaaccc cccgttcagc ccgaccgctg
      721 cgccttatcc ggtaactatc gtcttgagtc caacccggta agacacgact tatcgccact
      781 ggcagcagcc actggtaaca ggattagcag agcgaggtat gtaggcggtg ctacagagtt
      841 cttgaagtgg tggcctaact acggctacac tagaagaaca gtatttggta tctgcgctct
      901 gctgaagcca gttaccttcg gaaaaagagt tggtagctct tgatccggca aacaaaccac
      961 cgctggtagc ggtggttttt ttgtttgcaa gcagcagatt acgcgcagaa aaaaaggatc
     1021 tcaagaagat cctttgatct tttctacggg gtctgacgct cagtggaacg aaaactcacg
     1081 ttaagggatt ttggtcatga gattatcaaa aaggatcttc acctagatcc ttttaaatta
     1141 aaaatgaagt tttaaatcaa tctaaagtat atatgagtaa acttggtctg acagttacca
     1201 atgcttaatc agtgaggcac ctatctcagc gatctgtcta tttcgttcat ccatagttgc
     1261 ctgactcccc gtcgtgtaga taactacgat acgggagggc ttaccatctg gccccagtgc
     1321 tgcaatgata ccgcgagacc cacgctcacc ggctccagat ttatcagcaa taaaccagcc
     1381 agccggaagg gccgagcgca gaagtggtcc tgcaacttta tccgcctcca tccagtctat
     1441 taattgttgc cgggaagcta gagtaagtag ttcgccagtt aatagtttgc gcaacgttgt
     1501 tgccattgct acaggcatcg tggtgtcacg ctcgtcgttt ggtatggctt cattcagctc
     1561 cggttcccaa cgatcaaggc gagttacatg atcccccatg ttgtgcaaaa aagcggttag
     1621 ctccttcggt cctccgatcg ttgtcagaag taagttggcc gcagtgttat cactcatggt
     1681 tatggcagca ctgcataatt ctcttactgt catgccatcc gtaagatgct tttctgtgac
     1741 tggtgagtac tcaaccaagt cattctgaga atagtgtatg cggcgaccga gttgctcttg
     1801 cccggcgtca atacgggata ataccgcgcc acatagcaga actttaaaag tgctcatcat
     1861 tggaaaacgt tcttcggggc gaaaactctc aaggatctta ccgctgttga gatccagttc
     1921 gatgtaaccc actcgtgcac ccaactgatc ttcagcatct tttactttca ccagcgtttc
     1981 tgggtgagca aaaacaggaa ggcaaaatgc cgcaaaaaag ggaataaggg cgacacggaa
     2041 atgttgaata ctcatactct tcctttttca atattattga agcatttatc agggttattg
     2101 tctcatgagc ggatacatat ttgaatgtat ttagaaaaat aaacaaatag gggttccgcg
     2161 cacatttccc cgaaaagtgc cacctgacgt ctaagaaacc attattatca tgacattaac
     2221 ctataaaaat aggcgtatca cgaggccctt tcgtctcgcg cgtttcggtg atgacggtga
     2281 aaacctctga cacatgcagc tcccggagac ggtcacagct tgtctgtaag cggatgccgg
     2341 gagcagacaa gcccgtcagg gcgcgtcagc gggtgttggc gggtgtcggg gctggcttaa
     2401 ctatgcggca tcagagcaga ttgtactgag agtgcaccat atgcggtgtg aaataccgca
     2461 cagatgcgta aggagaaaat accgcatcag gcgccattcg ccattcaggc tgcgcaactg
     2521 ttgggaaggg cgatcggtgc gggcctcttc gctattacgc cagctggcga aagggggatg
     2581 tgctgcaagg cgattaagtt gggtaacgcc agggttttcc cagtcacgac gttgtaaaac
     2641 gacggccagt gaattcgagc tcggtaccct gctagaagaa ggaatattag gcagagactt
     2701 catacactag ttacgaacca gtgataactt gaattatgat atgatatgcc acccgcatcc
     2761 ttgttcacgt aaagatattt tactcgagcc gtataccgtt tttttagtat tccagaatag
     2821 ctctcctatt ttatttacta acctcctttt aacatttttg taccatttat ttcttttata
     2881 agtatttttt tctaaccttg cctcacattt ccattctgta tttaagaccc gtggtatatg
     2941 catatacctt atacagttca gcctccattt cctattgaag cagtttccct tctagttcat
     3001 ggcatttttt atttctcttt agacatgaag agtatttctg gagaagaatc atcccatgga
     3061 gtgattatga caaggcttac cgaaagtgga cacccttctt cagatgcctg gaaaggtgag
     3121 aattggttat ataggaacca gaaaaaatgg gacataaatt tgccacaaga ggctttcatt
     3181 cctgagacaa tttacactga ggaggaagat cttgaatgta gtgaaaataa gaaaagcttt
     3241 gatattaatt cagttagctc aatttgtgct atacaactgg gaattccttc aagaaagggg
     3301 tctccaaaat gtgataagtt taaaacttac ttcaaattta atttagactc agtaggtaag
     3361 caacattcag aatatgaata tgggaatgac ttgagtttga gtacagatat tcgacaccaa
     3421 aaaagtcata ctacaatgaa ttcctatgaa tgttatcaat gtgggaaagc cttctgccga
     3481 agttcatccc ttattcgaca tcagatcatt cacacaggag agaaacccta taaatgcagt
     3541 gaatgtggga gattcttcaa ccgacgtaca aaccttacta agcatcaaaa acttcatgct
     3601 gaagcaaagg cctgcacaag caataaatgt ggaaaggcct tcagtaaaag tgaagacagt
     3661 aataatccaa cactccattt tggaaacaat ttctatcaat gtgttaactg tggaaaatcc
     3721 ttcaaccgga gctcctctct tattcgacac caaatgattc acacgggaga gaaaccattc
     3781 aaatgtaagg aatgtagtaa agccttcaac aggagttcaa accttgttaa acatcaaaaa
     3841 ctgcatactc gagataagtc cgggattcca actactgcaa gcgagaatct ttattttcag
     3901 ggcgccgcca aattcaaaga aaccgctgct gctaaattcg aacgccagca catggacagc
     3961 ggaggtggag gttcgagcgg tccctcgggt tcgtcgagcc tggaagttct gttccagggg
     4021 cccctgtcgt cgagcggtcc ctcgggttcg atggtgagca aaggcgagga gctgttcacc
     4081 ggggtggtgc ccatcctggt cgagctggac ggcgacgtaa acggccacaa gttcagcgtg
     4141 tccggcgagg gcgagggcga tgccacctac ggcaagctga ccctgaagtt catctgcacc
     4201 accggcaagc tgcccgtgcc ctggcccacc ctcgtgacca ccctgaccta cggcgtgcag
     4261 tgcttcagcc gctaccccga ccacatgaag cagcacgact tcttcaagtc cgccatgccc
     4321 gaaggctacg tccaggagcg caccatcttc ttcaaggacg acggcaacta caagacccgc
     4381 gccgaggtga agttcgaggg cgacaccctg gtgaaccgca tcgagctgaa gggcatcgac
     4441 ttcaaggagg acggcaacat cctggggcac aagctggagt acaactacaa cagccacaac
     4501 gtctatatca tggccgacaa gcagaagaac ggcatcaagg tgaacttcaa gatccgccac
     4561 aacatcgagg acggcagcgt gcagctcgcc gaccactacc agcagaacac ccccatcggc
     4621 gacggccccg tgctgctgcc cgacaaccac tacctgagca cccagtccgc cctgagcaaa
     4681 gaccccaacg agaagcgcga tcacatggtc cttaaggagt tcgtgaccgc cgccgggatc
     4741 actctcggca tggacgagct gtacaagtaa tgatctagag tcgagttaat taagaattcc
     4801 gccccccccc ctctccctcc ccccccctaa cgttactggc cgaagccgct tggaataagg
     4861 ccggtgtgcg tttgtctata tgttattttc caccatattg ccgtcttttg gcaatgtgag
     4921 ggcccggaaa cctggccctg tcttcttgac gagcattcct aggggtcttt cccctctcgc
     4981 caaaggaatg cagggtctgt tgaatgtcgt gaaggaagca gttcctctgg aagcttcttg
     5041 aagacaaaca acgtctgtag cgaccctttg caggcagcgg aaccccccac ctggcgacag
     5101 gtgcctctgc ggccaaaagc cacgtgtata agatacacct gcaaaggcgg cacaacccca
     5161 gtgccacgtt gtgagttgga tagttgtgga aagagtcaaa tggctctcct caagcgtatt
     5221 caacaagggg ctgaaggatg cccagaaggt accccattgt atgggatctg atctggggcc
     5281 tcggtgcaca tgctttacat gtgtttagtc gaggttaaaa aaacgtctag gccccccgaa
     5341 ccacggggac gtggttttcc tttgaaaaac acgatgataa tatggccaca acctgttaca
     5401 ttgcacaaga taaaaatata tcatcacgaa cagtaaaact gtctgcttac ataaacagta
     5461 atacaagggg tgttatggga tcggccattg aacaagatgg attgcacgca ggttctccgg
     5521 ccgcttgggt ggagaggcta ttcggctatg actgggcaca acagacaatc ggctgctctg
     5581 atgccgccgt gttccggctg tcagcgcagg ggcgcccggt tctttttgtc aagaccgacc
     5641 tgtccggtgc cctgaatgaa ctgcaggacg aggcagcgcg gctatcgtgg ctggccacga
     5701 cgggcgttcc ttgcgcagct gtgctcgacg ttgtcactga agcgggaagg gactggctgc
     5761 tattgggcga agtgccgggg caggatctcc tgtcatctca ccttgctcct gccgagaaag
     5821 tatccatcat ggctgatgca atgcggcggc tgcatacgct tgatccggct acctgcccat
     5881 tcgaccacca agcgaaacat cgcatcgagc gagcacgtac tcggatggaa gccggtcttg
     5941 tcgatcagga tgatctggac gaagagcatc aggggctcgc gccagccgaa ctgttcgcca
     6001 ggctcaaggc gcgcatgccc gacggcgagg atctcgtcgt gacccatggc gatgcctgct
     6061 tgccgaatat catggtggaa aatggccgct tttctggatt catcgactgt ggccggctgg
     6121 gtgtggcgga ccgctatcag gacatagcgt tggctacccg tgatattgct gaagagcttg
     6181 gcggcgaatg ggctgaccgc ttcctcgtgc tttacggtat cgccgctccc gattcgcagc
     6241 gcatcgcctt ctatcgcctt cttgacgagt tcttctgagt caaaaagaaa aaatgaaaga
     6301 ttaccttcag tcagaatgca gaactcattt aacatcatga atttatgctg gataaaatct
     6361 catgaatata atgtaagaaa acatttgtca gatttttctt taaatgatat cacagaatta
     6421 atgttggata gaaaaatcat tggatagaaa tctgtttgaa ggaattttcc tggttttcag
     6481 atgaagccat aaggctttgg agttaaacca cagtatcacc atacaagtat ttgtttatca
     6541 ttattttgat atccattacc ctcacctctc cctagttcat aaataggtct atagcatact
     6601 aatatccacc tgatttattg acgaagtaga cattaggcaa agccaaacaa tactcttgga
     6661 gttgatattt aataaaactc agccctttta agaaggtcac aagaaatcat tagctcatgc
     6721 gaatataaga gaatacttct aaggacagaa atctctgaat caatggctaa gacaacagta
     6781 acagccattt actccactcc tgacaatacc ctttgttgtc ttgctgttga atggagacta
     6841 gagttgggaa agggttatca actgcaatgg gagaagtatg tattgctgtt aatctatatg
     6901 tattcttaaa atctgcattt gtttatagca ggtccttgaa aaatgttttt gttttgttat
     6961 aatgttataa ttgttatgat gttgatgaga aaaatatcga ttcccagcca gggacactgt
     7021 gtggagttcg cacactctcc ctatgtctcc gggtgctcca gtttcaaacc ccaaagatgt
     7081 atacattagg ttaattgaca tatctaaatt atctcagtct gagtttgtga ggaagtgtgc
     7141 cctgcagtgg aatggctcct aatcagggtt tgttcccacc attgccctga gctgctagga
     7201 tgcgctctgt ccacccatgg ccctgtactg gaataacagg gtaaataatt atcttatctg
     7261 tttttattaa tccgtcttaa atgtgtatat agctcagatt tattttaatg tctgatattg
     7321 gaagcgtttg gggtctttag aagtttgatg atgttgtgac cagacatttg cc
//
